>Addgene plasmid #136198 | pCDNA4.TO-ORF37-2xCSTREP | addgene full sequence | sequence record 292097 | Addgene NGS Result
GACGGATCGGGAGATCTCCCGATCCCCTATGGTGCACTCTCAGTACAATCTGCTCTGATGCCGCATAGTT
AAGCCAGTATCTGCTCCCTGCTTGTGTGTTGGAGGTCGCTGAGTAGTGCGCGAGCAAAATTTAAGCTACA
ACAAGGCAAGGCTTGACCGACAATTGCATGAAGAATCTGCTTAGGGTTAGGCGTTTTGCGCTGCTTCGCG
ATGTACGGGCCAGATATACGCGTTGACATTGATTATTGACTAGTTATTAATAGTAATCAATTACGGGGTC
ATTAGTTCATAGCCCATATATGGAGTTCCGCGTTACATAACTTACGGTAAATGGCCCGCCTGGCTGACCG
CCCAACGACCCCCGCCCATTGACGTCAATAATGACGTATGTTCCCATAGTAACGCCAATAGGGACTTTCC
ATTGACGTCAATGGGTGGAGTATTTACGGTAAACTGCCCACTTGGCAGTACATCAAGTGTATCATATGCC
AAGTACGCCCCCTATTGACGTCAATGACGGTAAATGGCCCGCCTGGCATTATGCCCAGTACATGACCTTA
TGGGACTTTCCTACTTGGCAGTACATCTACGTATTAGTCATCGCTATTACCATGGTGATGCGGTTTTGGC
AGTACATCAATGGGCGTGGATAGCGGTTTGACTCACGGGGATTTCCAAGTCTCCACCCCATTGACGTCAA
TGGGAGTTTGTTTTGGCACCAAAATCAACGGGACTTTCCAAAATGTCGTAACAACTCCGCCCCATTGACG
CAAATGGGCGGTAGGCGTGTACGGTGGGAGGTCTATATAAGCAGAGCTCTCCCTATCAGTGATAGAGATC
TCCCTATCAGTGATAGAGATCGTCGACGAGCTCGTTTAGTGAACCGTCAGATCGCCTGGAGACGCCATCC
ACGCTGTTTTGACCTCCATAGAAGACACCGGGACCGATCCAGCCTCCGGACTCTAGCGTTTAAACTTAAG
CTTGGTACCGAGCTCGGATCCACTAGTCCAGTGTGGTGGAATTCATGGAGGCCACCCCCACACCCGCGGA
CTTGTTTTCTGAAGACTATCTGGTTGACACCCTGGATGGGTTAACAGTGGATGACCAACAGGCTGTCCTC
GCAAGCTTGAGCTTTTCAAAGTTTCTAAAGCACGCCAAGGTTCGAGACTGGTGCGCACAGGCCAAGATCC
AACCCAGCATGCCTGCGCTGCGCATGGCTTACAACTATTTCCTTTTTTCAAAAGTGGGCGAGTTTATTGG
TAGTGAGGATGTGTGTAACTTTTTCGTGGACCGTGTGTTTGGTGGTGTCAGGTTACTGGACGTGGCCAGC
GTGTACGCCGCCTGTTCGCAAATGAACGCACATCAGCGGCACCACATCTGCTGTCTAGTGGAGAGGGCCA
CTAGTAGTCAGAGTCTGAACCCCGTGTGGGACGCCCTGCGAGACGGAATTATATCTTCATCCAAGTTTCA
CTGGGCAGTTAAACAACAGAACACTTCAAAAAAGATATTCAGCCCATGGCCTATAACGAACAACCACTTT
GTCGCGGGCCCGCTTGCCTTTGGGCTGCGGTGCGAGGAGGTGGTGAAAACGTTGCTGGCCACCCTTTTGC
ACCCGGACGAGACAAATTGTCTCGATTATGGGTTTATGCAGAGTCCGCAAAATGGAATATTTGGCGTGTC
GCTGGATTTCGCGGCGAACGTCAAAACTGACACCGAGGGTCGTCTACAGTTTGACCCTAACTGTAAAGTG
TATGAAATAAAATGCAGGTTCAAGTACACCTTTGCGAAAATGGAGTGTGACCCCATATACGCCGCGTATC
AGCGGCTGTACGAGGCACCCGGAAAGCTGGCACTGAAGGACTTCTTCTATAGCATTTCCAAGCCTGCGGT
TGAGTACGTGGGACTTGGAAAACTGCCCAGTGAATCTGATTACTTGGTGGCTTATGATCAGGAATGGGAG
GCGTGTCCTCGCAAAAAGAGGAAATTAACGCCCCTTCACAATCTTATTAGGGAGTGTATTTTGCACAACT
CGACCACGGAGTCTGACGTCTACGTACTTACTGATCCTCAAGATACTCGGGGTCAAATCAGTATTAAAGC
CCGCTTCAAAGCCAACCTCTTCGTGAACGTCCGTCACAGCTACTTTTATCAGGTATTGCTGCAGAGTTCG
ATCGTCGAGGAGTACATTGGCCTAGATAGCGGCATTCCTCGCCTCGGATCACCGAAATACTACATCGCCA
CCGGCTTCTTCAGAAAGCGGGGCTATCAGGATCCTGTCAACTGTACCATCGGTGGCGATGCTTTAGACCC
GCACGTGGAGATTCCTACGCTGCTAATCGTAACCCCCGTCTACTTTCCCCGAGGCGCAAAGCATCGTCTG
CTTCACCAAGCTGCCAACTTTTGGTCAAGAAGTGCGAAGGACACCTTTCCATATATCAAATGGGATTTCT
CCTATCTATCTGCAAACGTCCCTCACAGCCCGTCGGGGCGGCCGCTCGAGGGAGGCGGTGGATGGAGCCA
CCCCCAGTTCGAGAAGGGCGGCGGCAGCGGCGGCGGCAGCGGCGGCGGCAGCTGGAGCCACCCCCAGTTC
GAGAAGGGGCCCGTTTAAACCCGCTGATCAGCCTCGACTGTGCCTTCTAGTTGCCAGCCATCTGTTGTTT
GCCCCTCCCCCGTGCCTTCCTTGACCCTGGAAGGTGCCACTCCCACTGTCCTTTCCTAATAAAATGAGGA
AATTGCATCGCATTGTCTGAGTAGGTGTCATTCTATTCTGGGGGGTGGGGTGGGGCAGGACAGCAAGGGG
GAGGATTGGGAAGACAATAGCAGGCATGCTGGGGATGCGGTGGGCTCTATGGCTTCTGAGGCGGAAAGAA
CCAGCTGGGGCTCTAGGGGGTATCCCC
[124 nt withheld, positions 2898-3021]
C
[91 nt withheld, positions 3023-3113]
A
[49 nt withheld, positions 3115-3163]
CCTTTGACGTTGGAGTCCACGTTCTTT
[37 nt withheld, positions 3191-3227]
ACCCTATCTCGGTCTATTCTTTTGATTTATAAGGGATTTTGCCGATTTCGGCCTATTGGTTAAAAAATGA
GCTGATTTAACAAAAATTTAACGCGAATTAATTCTGTGGAATGTGTGTCAGTTAGGGTGTGGAAAGTCCC
CAGGCTCCCCAGCAGGCAGAAGTATGCAAAGCATGCATCTCAATTAGTCAGCAACCAGGTGTGGAAAGTC
CCCAGGCTCCCCAGCAGGCAGAAGTATGCAAAGCATGCATCTCAATTAGTCAGCAACCATAGTCCCGCCC
CTAACTCCGCCCATCCCGCCCCTAACTCCGCCCAGTTCCGCCCATTCTCCGCCCCATGGCTGACTAATTT
TTTTTATTTATGCAGAGGCCGAGGCCGCCTCTGCCTCTGAGCTATTCCAGAAGTAGTGAGGAGGCTTTTT
TGGAGGCCTAGGCTTTTGCAAAAAGCTCCCGGGAGCTTGTATATCCATTTTCGGATCTGATCAGCACGTG
TTGACAATTAATCATCGGCATAGTATATCGGCATAGTATAATACGACAAGGTGAGGAACTAAACCATGGC
CAAGTTGACCAGTGCCGTTCCGGTGCTCACCGCGCGCGACGTCGCCGGAGCGGTCGAGTTCTGGACCGAC
CGGCTCGGGTTCTCCCGGGACTTCGTGGAGGACGACTTCGCCGGTGTGGTCCGGGACGACGTGACCCTGT
TCATCAGCGCGGTCCAGGACCAGGTGGTGCCGGACAACACCCTGGCCTGGGTGTGGGTGCGCGGCCTGGA
CGAGCTGTACGCCGAGTGGTCGGAGGTCGTGTCCACGAACTTCCGGGACGCCTCCGGGCCGGCCATGACC
GAGATCGGCGAGCAGCCGTGGGGGCGGGAGTTCGCCCTGCGCGACCCGGCCGGCAACTGCGTGCACTTCG
TGGCCGAGGAGCAGGACTGACACGTGCTACGAGATTTCGATTCCACCGCCGCCTTCTATGAAAGGTTGGG
CTTCGGAATCGTTTTCCGGGACGCCGGCTGGATGATCCTCCAGCGCGGGGATCTCATGCTGGAGTTCTTC
GCCCACCCCAACTTGTTTATTGCAGCTTATAATGGTTACAAATAAAGCAATAGCATCACAAATTTCACAA
ATAAAGCATTTTTTTCACTGCATTCTAGTTGTGGTTTGTCCAAACTCATCAATGTATCTTATCATGTCTG
TATACCGTCGACCTCTAGCTAGAGCTTGGCGTAATCATGGTCATAGCTGTTTCCTGTGTGAAATTGTTAT
CCGCTCACAATTCCACACAACATACGAGCCGGAAGCATAAAGTGTAAAGCCTGGGGTGCCTAATGAGTGA
GCTAACTCACATTAATTGCGTTGCGCTCACTGCCCGCTTTCCAGTCGGGAAACCTGTCGTGCCAGCTGCA
TTAATGAATCGGCCAACGCGCGGGGAGAGGCGGTTTGCGTATTGGGCGCTCTTCCGCTTCCTCGCTCACT
GACTCGCTGCGCTCGGTCGTTCGGCTGCGGCGAGCGGTATCAGCTCACTCAAAGGCGGTAATACGGTTAT
CCACAGAATCAGGGGATAACGCAGGAAAGAACATGTGAGCAAAAGGCCAGCAAAAGGCCAGGAACCGTAA
AAAGGCCGCGTTGCTGGCGTTTTTCCATAGGCTCCGCCCCCCTGACGAGCATCACAAAAATCGACGCTCA
AGTCAGAGGTGGCGAAACCCGACAGGACTATAAAGATACCAGGCGTTTCCCCCTGGAAGCTCCCTCGTGC
GCTCTCCTGTTCCGACCCTGCCGCTTACCGGATACCTGTCCGCCTTTCTCCCTTCGGGAAGCGTGGCGCT
TTCTCATAGCTCACGCTGTAGGTATCTCAGTTCGGTGTAGGTCGTTCGCTCCAAGCTGGGCTGTGTGCAC
GAACCCCCCGTTCAGCCCGACCGCTGCGCCTTATCCGGTAACTATCGTCTTGAGTCCAACCCGGTAAGAC
ACGACTTATCGCCACTGGCAGCAGCCACTGGTAACAGGATTAGCAGAGCGAGGTATGTAGGCGGTGCTAC
AGAGTTCTTGAAGTGGTGGCCTAACTACGGCTACACTAGAAGAACAGTATTTGGTATCTGCGCTCTGCTG
AAGCCAGTTACCTTCGGAAAAAGAGTTGGTAGCTCTTGATCCGGCAAACAAACCACCGCTGGTAGCGGTG
GTTTTTTTGTTTGCAAGCAGCAGATTACGCGCAGAAAAAAAGGATCTCAAGAAGATCCTTTGATCTTTTC
TACGGGGTCTGACGCTCAGTGGAACGAAAACTCACGTTAAGGGATTTTGGTCATGAGATTATCAAAAAGG
ATCTTCACCTAGATCCTTTTAAATTAAAAATGAAGTTTTAAATCAATCTAAAGTATATATGAGTAAACTT
GGTCTGACAGTTACCAATGCTTAATCAGTGAGGCACCTATCTCAGCGATCTGTCTATTTCGTTCATCCAT
AGTTGCCTGACTCCCCGTCGTGTAGATAACTACGATACGGGAGGGCTTACCATCTGGCCCCAGTGCTGCA
ATGATACCGCGAGACCCACGCTCACCGGCTCCAGATTTATCAGCAATAAACCAGCCAGCCGGAAGGGCCG
AGCGCAGAAGTGGTCCTGCAACTTTATCCGCCTCCATCCAGTCTATTAATTGTTGCCGGGAAGCTAGAGT
AAGTAGTTCGCCAGTTAATAGTTTGCGCAACGTTGTTGCCATTGCTACAGGCATCGTGGTGTCACGCTCG
TCGTTTGGTATGGCTTCATTCAGCTCCGGTTCCCAACGATCAAGGCGAGTTACATGATCCCCCATGTTGT
GCAAAAAAGCGGTTAGCTCCTTCGGTCCTCCGATCGTTGTCAGAAGTAAGTTGGCCGCAGTGTTATCACT
CATGGTTATGGCAGCACTGCATAATTCTCTTACTGTCATGCCATCCGTAAGATGCTTTTCTGTGACTGGT
GAGTACTCAACCAAGTCATTCTGAGAATAGTGTATGCGGCGACCGAGTTGCTCTTGCCCGGCGTCAATAC
GGGATAATACCGCGCCACATAGCAGAACTTTAAAAGTGCTCATCATTGGAAAACGTTCTTCGGGGCGAAA
ACTCTCAAGGATCTTACCGCTGTTGAGATCCAGTTCGATGTAACCCACTCGTGCACCCAACTGATCTTCA
GCATCTTTTACTTTCACCAGCGTTTCTGGGTGAGCAAAAACAGGAAGGCAAAATGCCGCAAAAAAGGGAA
TAAGGGCGACACGGAAATGTTGAATACTCATACTCTTCCTTTTTCAATATTATTGAAGCATTTATCAGGG
TTATTGTCTCATGAGCGGATACATATTTGAATGTATTTAGAAAAATAAACAAATAGGGGTTCCGCGCACA
TTTCCCCGAAAAGTGCCACCTGACGTC
Features (pLannotate 1.2.2; 22 found; start..end, strand, type, name):
     28..80      -  misc_feature   bom (fragment): basis of mobility region from pBR322
    235..614     +  enhancer       CMV enhancer: human cytomegalovirus immediate early enhancer
    615..818     +  promoter       CMV promoter: human cytomegalovirus (CMV) immediate early promoter
    820..839     +  promoter       PLtetO-1 promoter (fragment): modified phage lambda PL promoter with tet operator sites (Lutz and Bujard, 1997)
    841..860     +  promoter       PLtetO-1 promoter (fragment): modified phage lambda PL promoter with tet operator sites (Lutz and Bujard, 1997)
    868..901     +  promoter       TRE3GV promoter (fragment): 3rd-generation Tet-responsive promoter that can be activated by binding of Tet-On® 3G, optimized for retroviral and lentiviral vectors
   1025..2482    +  CDS            ORF37: AN_HHV8P - Experimental evidence at protein level: Swiss-Prot protein existence level 1. Plays a role in processing non linear or branched viral DNA intermediates in order to promote the production of mature packaged unit-length linear progeny viral DNA molecules. Exhibits endonuclease and exonuclease activities and accepts both double-stranded and single- stranded DNA as substrate. Exonuclease digestion of DNA is in the 5'-> 3' direction and the products are 5'-monophosphate nucleosides. Additionally, forms a recombinase with the major DNA-binding protein, which displays strand exchange activ
   2628..2852    +  polyA_signal   bGH poly(A) signal: bovine growth hormone polyadenylation signal
   2856..2877    +  promoter       SV40 promoter (fragment): SV40 enhancer and early promoter
   2898..3326    +  rep_origin     f1 ori (sequence partly withheld): f1 bacteriophage origin of replication; arrow indicates direction of (+) strand synthesis
   3340..3669    +  promoter       SV40 promoter: SV40 enhancer and early promoter
   3717..3764    +  promoter       EM7 promoter: synthetic bacterial promoter&nbsp
   3783..4157    +  CDS            BleoR: antibiotic-binding protein; Sh ble from Streptoalloteichus hindustanus; confers resistance to bleomycin, phleomycin, and Zeocin™
   4167..4292    +  CDS            ble (fragment): BLE_KLEPN - Experimental evidence at protein level: Swiss-Prot protein existence level 1. Binding protein with a strong affinity to the bleomycin family of antibiotics. Binds to CL990; an antimitotic-antibiotic compound. From Klebsiella pneumoniae.
   4287..4408    +  polyA_signal   SV40 poly(A) signal: SV40 polyadenylation signal
   4481..4497    -  protein_bind   lac operator: The lac repressor binds to the lac operator to inhibit transcription in E. coli. This inhibition can be relieved by adding lactose or isopropyl-β-D-thiogalactopyranoside (IPTG). lac repressor encoded by lacI
   4505..4535    -  promoter       lac promoter: promoter for the E. coli lac operon
   4550..4571    -  protein_bind   CAP binding site: CAP binding activates transcription in the presence of cAMP. E. coli catabolite activator protein
   4584..4676    -  CDS            lacI (fragment): lac repressor; lacI; The lac repressor binds to the lac operator to inhibit transcription in E. coli. This inhibition can be relieved by adding lactose or isopropyl-β-D-thiogalactopyranoside (IPTG).
   4859..5447    -  rep_origin     ori: high-copy-number ColE1/pMB1/pBR322/pUC origin of replication
   5618..6478    -  CDS            AmpR: β-lactamase; bla; confers resistance to ampicillin, carbenicillin, and related antibiotics
   6479..6583    -  promoter       AmpR promoter: bla
