[The description below was written by a language model from this plasmid's Addgene catalogue record and pLannotate feature annotations shown in this document.]
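Description:
pCDNA4.TO-ORF37-2xCSTREP is a 6.6 kb mammalian expression plasmid built on the Invitrogen pCDNA4.TO backbone, carrying ORF37 of Kaposi's sarcoma-associated herpesvirus (KSHV). It is propagated in E. coli as a high-copy plasmid through a ColE1/pUC-type origin with ampicillin selection (AmpR under its own bla promoter). An f1 origin is also present. For selection in mammalian cells, an SV40 early promoter drives the Sh ble (BleoR) gene conferring Zeocin resistance, terminated by an SV40 poly(A) signal. The intervening EM7 bacterial promoter allows the same marker to be expressed in bacteria.

The ORF37 coding sequence, amplified from cDNA of reactivated TREx BCBL-1-RTA cells, lies downstream of the human CMV immediate-early enhancer and promoter and is followed by the bGH polyadenylation signal. Short fragments annotated as tet-operator-containing promoters sit immediately after the CMV promoter. These correspond to the tet operator sites of the TO backbone, which make transcription repressible in cells expressing the Tet repressor and inducible with tetracycline or doxycycline, while expression is constitutive in cells lacking the repressor. ORF37 is annotated as the viral alkaline nuclease, with endo- and exonuclease activities involved in processing viral DNA intermediates. According to the catalogue entry the protein carries a C-terminal tandem Strep tag. The tag is not separately annotated in the feature table, though an unannotated stretch lies between the end of the ORF37 match and the poly(A) signal.

The construct was made for expressing Strep-tagged ORF37 in mammalian cells. The associated work mapped herpesvirus–host protein complexes, which is consistent with use of the tag for affinity purification of ORF37 and its interaction partners.
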