Addgene plasmid #136198: pCDNA4.TO-ORF37-2xCSTREP
Purpose: Expresses C-terminally strep tagged Kaposi's Sarcoma Associated Herpesvirus (KSHV) ORF37
Depositing lab: Britt Glaunsinger. Depositing organization: University of California, Berkeley. Publication: Global mapping of herpesvirus-host protein complexes reveals a transcription strategy for late genes. Davis ZH, Verschueren E, Jang GM, Kleffman K, Johnson JR, Park J, Von Dollen J, Maher MC, Johnson T, Newton W, Jager S, Shales M, Horner J, Hernandez RD, Krogan NJ, Glaunsinger BA. Mol Cell. 2015 Jan 22;57(2):349-60. doi: 10.1016/j.molcel.2014.11.026. Epub 2014 Dec 24. PubMed 25544563.
Backbone
  Vector backbone: pCDNA4.TO
  Backbone manufacturer: Invitrogen
  Vector type: Mammalian Expression
  Selectable markers: Zeocin
Growth in bacteria
  Bacterial resistance: Ampicillin, 100 μg/mL
  Growth temperature: 37°C
  Growth strain: DH5alpha
  Copy number: High Copy
Gene/Insert
  Gene/Insert name: ORF37
  Species: Kaposi's sarcoma-associated herpesvirus (KSHV)
  Promoter: CMV
  Cloning method: Restriction Enzyme; 5′ cloning site Unknown (unknown if destroyed)
  Sequencing primers: 5′ CGCAAATGGGCGGTAGGCGTG; 3′ TAGAAGGCACAGTCGAGGCT
Resource information
  A portion of this plasmid was derived from a plasmid made by: cDNA of reactivated TREx BCBL-1-RTA cells
Terms and licenses: Academic/Nonprofit Terms; Industry Terms: Not Available to Industry
How to cite: pCDNA4.TO-ORF37-2xCSTREP was a gift from Britt Glaunsinger (Addgene plasmid # 136198 ; http://n2t.net/addgene:136198 ; RRID:Addgene_136198)
